Addgene plasmid #128163: pGHUC w-ERBIN (2-hybrid prey plasmid)
Purpose: UV5 promoter drives expression of omega-erbin fusion. Pair with pB1H2 UV5 Zif268-cons as a positive control (turns on HIS3/GFP).
Depositing lab: Marcus Noyes. Depositing organization: NYU Grossman School of Medicine. Publication: A Multireporter Bacterial 2-Hybrid Assay for the High-Throughput and Dynamic Assay of PDZ Domain-Peptide Interactions. Ichikawa DM, Corbi-Verge C, Shen MJ, Snider J, Wong V, Stagljar I, Kim PM, Noyes MB. ACS Synth Biol. 2019 May 17;8(5):918-928. doi: 10.1021/acssynbio.8b00499. Epub 2019 Apr 18. PubMed 30969105.
Backbone
  Vector backbone: THE pGHUC
  Backbone size w/o insert (bp): 7715
  Total vector size (bp): 8042
  Modifications to backbone: Original backbone as published in: Oakes et al. Multi-reporter selection for the design of active and more specific zinc-finger nucleases for genome editing. Nature Communications. 2016. doi: 10.1038/ncomms10194. Modifications: Nonessential F1 ori replaced with UV5 promoter driving omega-ERBIN fusion. Sequence between EcoRI and AgeI replaced. Two copies of the preferred zif268 binding site were inserted consecutively, but in opposite orientations, 21bp upstream of the -35 boxes of relevant reporter promoters.
  Vector type: Bacterial Expression, Synthetic Biology
Growth in bacteria
  Bacterial resistance: Kanamycin, 50 μg/mL
  Growth temperature: 37°C
  Growth strain: DH5alpha
  Copy number: Low Copy
Gene/Insert
  Gene/Insert name: ERBIN PDZ domain
  Species: Synthetic
  Insert size (bp): 327
  Entrez Gene: ERBIN (a.k.a. ERBB2IP, HEL-S-78, LAP2)
  Promoter: UV5
  Tag / fusion protein: FLAG (N terminal on backbone); Omega subunit of RNA polymerase (N terminal on backbone)
  Cloning method: Restriction Enzyme; 5′ cloning site XbaI (not destroyed); 3′ cloning site XhoI (not destroyed)
  Sequencing primers: 5′ CAAGAGCAGGAAGCCGCTG
Terms and licenses: Academic/Nonprofit Terms; Industry Terms: Not Available to Industry
How to cite: pGHUC w-ERBIN (2-hybrid prey plasmid) was a gift from Marcus Noyes (Addgene plasmid # 128163 ; http://n2t.net/addgene:128163 ; RRID:Addgene_128163)
