[The description below was written by a language model from this plasmid's Addgene catalogue record and pLannotate feature annotations shown in this document.]
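Description:
pGHUC w-ERBIN is an 8,042 bp low-copy bacterial expression plasmid that acts as both the prey vector and the reporter vector in a multireporter bacterial two-hybrid system for studying PDZ domain–peptide interactions. It replicates in E. coli through the pSC101 origin with its required Rep101 (RepA) protein. Selection is with kanamycin, conferred by the neo/nptII gene, which is followed by a lambda t0 terminator. According to the record, the nonessential f1 origin of the original pGHUC backbone was replaced by the prey expression cassette.

In that cassette, a lac UV5 promoter with a lac operator drives a fusion of the omega subunit of E. coli RNA polymerase (rpoZ), a FLAG epitope and the 327 bp ERBIN PDZ domain, which was cloned between XbaI and XhoI. The annotation also detects a short GAL11 fragment between the promoter and omega, and the record does not explain its role.

The plasmid carries two divergently oriented reporter operons, each insulated by rrnB and T7Te terminators. One encodes HIS3 followed by GFP, downstream of an annotated lac promoter, and the other encodes URA3 followed by mCherry, for which no promoter is annotated. In each operon the second gene has its own T7 gene 10 ribosome binding site. Two copies of the preferred Zif268 binding site, in opposite orientations, sit 21 bp upstream of the −35 boxes of the reporter promoters.

When a Zif268-fused bait peptide binds the ERBIN PDZ domain, omega recruits RNA polymerase to the reporter promoter and activates transcription. HIS3 allows growth selection, GFP gives a fluorescent readout, and URA3 is a marker that can be counterselected with 5-FOA. Paired with pB1H2 UV5 Zif268-cons, the plasmid serves as a positive control that turns on HIS3 and GFP.
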