Features (pLannotate 1.2.2; 25 found; start..end, strand, type, name):
    414..1364    -  CDS            Rep101: RepA protein needed for replication with the pSC101 origin; rep101
   1412..1634    -  rep_origin     pSC101 ori: low-copy replication origin that requires the Rep101 protein
   2126..2220    -  terminator     lambda t0 terminator: transcription terminator from phage lambda
   2254..3045    -  CDS            neo: KKA2_KLEPN - Also known as kan, nptII. Experimental evidence at protein level: Swiss-Prot protein existence level 1. Resistance to kanamycin, neomycin, paromomycin, ribostamycin, butirosin and gentamicin B. From Klebsiella pneumoniae.
   3077..3202    -  CDS            tnpA (fragment): TN5P_ECOLX - Also known as tnp. Experimental evidence at protein level: Swiss-Prot protein existence level 1. Mediates transposition of transposon Tn5 by a 'cut and paste' mechanism. First, the monomeric transposase binds the 19 bp inverted DNA repeats flanking the transposon. Then, dimerization of the DNA- bound transposase creates a synaptic DNA complex. After nicking of the first DNA strand, excision of the transposon proceeds through a series of intermediates. The transposase then mediates the insertion of the transposon at a new site by strand transfer. The activity of the wild- type tran
   3194..3221    -  terminator     T7Te terminator: phage T7 early transcription terminator
   3237..3308    -  terminator     rrnB T1 terminator: transcription terminator T1 from the E. coli rrnB gene
   3326..4033    -  CDS            mCherry: mCherry is a basic (constitutively fluorescent) red fluorescent protein published in 2004, derived from Discosoma sp.. It is reported to be a very rapidly-maturing monomer with low acid sensitivity.
   4041..4062    -  RBS            RBS: efficient ribosome binding site from bacteriophage T7 gene 10 (Olins and Rangwala, 1989)
   4100..4903    -  CDS            URA3: orotidine-5'-phosphate decarboxylase, required for uracil biosynthesis; S. cerevisiae URA3; yeast auxotrophic marker, counterselectable with 5-fluoroorotic acid (5-FOA)
   5030..5116    +  terminator     rrnB T1 terminator: Escherichia coli rrnB; transcription terminator T1 from the E. coli rrnB gene
   5208..5235    +  terminator     rrnB T2 terminator: transcription terminator T2 from the E. coli rrnB gene
   5254..5298    +  promoter       AmpR promoter (fragment): bla
   5413..5443    +  promoter       lac promoter: promoter for the E. coli lac operon
   5484..6146    +  CDS            HIS3: imidazoleglycerol-phosphate dehydratase, required for histidine biosynthesis; S. cerevisiae HIS3; yeast auxotrophic marker
   6179..6200    +  RBS            RBS: efficient ribosome binding site from bacteriophage T7 gene 10 (Olins and Rangwala, 1989)
   6208..6924    +  CDS            yeGFP: yeast-enhanced green fluorescent protein codons optimized for translation in S. cerevisiae and C. albicans
   6939..7010    +  terminator     rrnB T1 terminator: transcription terminator T1 from the E. coli rrnB gene
   7026..7053    +  terminator     T7Te terminator: phage T7 early transcription terminator
   7072..7401    -  CDS            ERBIN (fragment): ERBIN_HUMAN - Also known as ERBB2IP From Homo sapiens (Human).
   7423..7446    -  CDS            3xFLAG (fragment): three tandem FLAG® epitope tags, followed by an enterokinase cleavage site
   7456..7725    -  CDS            RNAP ω (sequence partly withheld): DNA-directed RNA polymerase subunit omega; E. coli rpoZ; promotes RNA polymerase assembly
   7757..7879    -  CDS            GAL11 (fragment): MED15_YEAST - Also known as ABE1 From Saccharomyces cerevisiae (strain ATCC 204508 / S288c) (Baker's yeast).
   7965..7981    -  protein_bind   lac operator: The lac repressor binds to the lac operator to inhibit transcription in E. coli. This inhibition can be relieved by adding lactose or isopropyl-β-D-thiogalactopyranoside (IPTG). lac repressor encoded by lacI
   7989..8019    -  promoter       lac UV5 promoter: E. coli lac promoter with an "up" mutation
>Addgene plasmid #128163 | pGHUC w-ERBIN (2-hybrid prey plasmid) | addgene full sequence | sequence record 267568 | Addgene NGS Result
TCCAGAATTGCCATGATTTTTTCCCCACGGGAGGCGTCACTGGCTCCCGTGTTGTCGGCAGCTTTGATTC
GATAAGCAGCATCGCCTGTTTCAGGCTGTCTATGTGTGACTGTTGAGCTGTAACAAGTTGTCTCAGGTGT
TCAATTTCATGTTCTAGTTGCTTTGTTTTACTGGTTTCACCTGTTCTATTAGGTGTTACATGCTGTTCAT
CTGTTACATTGTCGATCTGTTCATGGTGAACAGCTTTGAATGCACCAAAAACTCGTAAAAGCTCTGATGT
ATCTATCTTTTTTACACCGTTTTCATCTGTGCATATGGACAGTTTTCCCTTTGATATGTAACGGTGAACA
GTTGTTCTACTTTTGTTTGTTAGTCTTGATGCTTCACTGATAGATACAAGAGCCATAAGAACCTCAGATC
CTTCCGTATTTAGCCAGTATGTTCTCTAGTGTGGTTCGTTGTTTTTGCGTGAGCCATGAGAACGAACCAT
TGAGATCATACTTACTTTGCATGTCACTCAAAAATTTTGCCTCAAAACTGGTGAGCTGAATTTTTGCAGT
TAAAGCATCGTGTAGTGTTTTTCTTAGTCCGTTATGTAGGTAGGAATCTGATGTAATGGTTGTTGGTATT
TTGTCACCATTCATTTTTATCTGGTTGTTCTCAAGTTCGGTTACGAGATCCATTTGTCTATCTAGTTCAA
CTTGGAAAATCAACGTATCAGTCGGGCGGCCTCGCTTATCAACCACCAATTTCATATTGCTGTAAGTGTT
TAAATCTTTACTTATTGGTTTCAAAACCCATTGGTTAAGCCTTTTAAACTCATGGTAGTTATTTTCAAGC
ATTAACATGAACTTAAATTCATCAAGGCTAATCTCTATATTTGCCTTGTGAGTTTTCTTTTGTGTTAGTT
CTTTTAATAACCACTCATAAATCCTCATAGAGTATTTGTTTTCAAAAGACTTAACATGTTCCAGATTATA
TTTTATGAATTTTTTTAACTGGAAAAGATAAGGCAATATCTCTTCACTAAAAACTAATTCTAATTTTTCG
CTTGAGAACTTGGCATAGTTTGTCCACTGGAAAATCTCAAAGCCTTTAACCAAAGGATTCCTGATTTCCA
CAGTTCTCGTCATCAGCTCTCTGGTTGCTTTAGCTAATACACCATAAGCATTTTCCCTACTGATGTTCAT
CATCTGAGCGTATTGGTTATAAGTGAACGATACCGTCCGTTCTTTCCTTGTAGGGTTTTCAATCGTGGGG
TTGAGTAGTGCCACACAGCATAAAATTAGCTTGGTTTCATGCTCCGTTAAGTCATAGCGACTAATCGCTA
GTTCATTTGCTTTGAAAACAACTAATTCAGACATACATCTCAATTGGTCTAGGTGATTTTAATCACTATA
CCAATTGAGATGGGCTAGTCAATGATAATTACTAGTCCTTTTCCTTTGAGTTGTGGGTATCTGTAAATTC
TGCTAGACCTTTGCTGGAAAACTTGTAAATTCTGCTAGACCCTCTGTAAATTCCGCTAGACCTTTGTGTG
TTTTTTTTGTTTATATTCAAGTGGTTATAATTTATAGAATAAAGAAAGAATAAAAAAAGATAAAAAGAAT
AGATCCCAGCCCTGTGTATAACTCACTACTTTAGTCAGTTCCGCAGTATTACAAAAGGATGTCGCAAACG
CTGTTTGCTCCTCTACAAAACAGACCTTAAAACCCTAAAGGCTTAAGTAGCACCCTCGCAAGCTCGGGCA
AATCGCTGAATATTCCTTTTGTCTCCGACCATCAGGCACCTGAGTCGCTGTCTTTTTCGTGACATTCAGT
TCGCTGCGCTCACGGCTCTGGCAGTGAATGGGGGTAAATGGCACTACAGGCGCCTTTTATGGATTCATGC
AAGGAAACTACCCATAATACAAGAAAAGCCCGTCACGGGCTTCTCAGGGCGTTTTATGGCGGGTCTGCTA
TGTGGTGCTATCTGACTTTTTGCTGTTCAGCAGTTCCTGCCCTCTGATTTTCCAGTCTGACCACTTCGGA
TTATCCCGTGACAGGTCATTCAGACTGGCTAATGCACCCAGTAAGGCAGCGGTATCATCAACAGGCTTAC
CCGTCTTACTGTCCCTAGTGCTTGGATTCTCACCAATAAAAAACGCCCGGCGGCAACCGAGCGTTCTGAA
CAAATCCAGATGGAGTTCTGAGGTCATTACTGGATCTATCAACAGGAGTCCAAGCGAGCTCTCGAACCCC
AGAGTCCCGCTCAGAAGAACTCGTCAAGAAGGCGATAGAAGGCGATGCGCTGCGAATCGGGAGCGGCGAT
ACCGTAAAGCACGAGGAAGCGGTCAGCCCATTCGCCGCCAAGCTCTTCAGCAATATCACGGGTAGCCAAC
GCTATGTCCTGATAGCGGTCCGCCACACCCAGCCGGCCACAGTCGATGAATCCAGAAAAGCGGCCATTTT
CCACCATGATATTCGGCAAGCAGGCATCGCCATGGGTCACGACGAGATCCTCGCCGTCGGGCATGCGCGC
CTTGAGCCTGGCGAACAGTTCGGCTGGCGCGAGCCCCTGATGCTCTTCGTCCAGATCATCCTGATCGACA
AGACCGGCTTCCATCCGAGTACGTGCTCGCTCGATGCGATGTTTCGCTTGGTGGTCGAATGGGCAGGTAG
CCGGATCAAGCGTATGCAGCCGCCGCATTGCATCAGCCATGATGGATACTTTCTCGGCAGGAGCAAGGTG
AGATGACAGGAGATCCTGCCCCGGCACTTCGCCCAATAGCAGCCAGTCCCTTCCCGCTTCAGTGACAACG
TCGAGCACAGCTGCGCAAGGAACGCCCGTCGTGGCCAGCCACGATAGCCGCGCTGCCTCGTCCTGCAGTT
CATTCAGGGCACCGGACAGGTCGGTCTTGACAAAAAGAACCGGGCGCCCCTGCGCTGACAGCCGGAACAC
GGCGGCATCAGAGCAGCCGATTGTCTGTTGTGCCCAGTCATAGCCGAATAGCCTCTCCACCCAAGCGGCC
GGAGAACCTGCGTGCAATCCATCTTGTTCAATCATGCGAAACGATCCTCATCCTGTCTCTTGATCAGATC
TTGATCCCCTGCGCCATCAGATCCTTGGCGGCAAGAAAGCCATCCAGTTTACTTTGCAGGGCTTCCCAAC
CTTACCAGAGGGCGCCCCAGCTGGCAATTCCGACGTCTATAAACGCAGAAAGGCCCACCCGAAGGTGAGC
CAGTGTGACTCTAGTAGAGAGCGTTCACCGACAAACAACAGATAAAACGAAAGGCCCAGTCTTTCGACTG
AGCCTTTCGTTTTATTTGATGCCTGGCTATCATTATTTGTAGAGTTCATCCATGCCCCCCGTAGAGTGGC
GACCTTCCGCACGTTCATATTGTTCCACAATAGTATAATCTTCGTTATGCGAGGTGATGTCTAATTTAAT
ATTCACGTTATAGGCCCCCGGCAGTTGGACCGGCTTTTTGGCTTTGTAGGTTGTTTTTACTTCGGCATCA
TAGTGACCGCCATCTTTTAATTTGAGACGCTGCTTAATTTCCCCTTTCAGTGCGCCGTCTTCTGGGTACA
TACGCTCTGATGACGCTTCCCAGCCCATTGTCTTCTTTTGCATCACCGGGCCGTCAGATGGAAAATTGGT
GCCGCGCAGCTTTACCTTGTAAATGAACTCGCCGTCTTGCAGGCTGCTGTCCTGGGTCACCGTCACCACA
CCGCCGTCTTCAAAGTTCATTACACGTTCCCATTTAAACCCTTCAGGAAAGGACAACTTCAAGTAATCTG
GAATATCAGCGGGGTGTTTTACGTATGCTTTACTACCATACATAAATTGTGGGGATAAAATATCCCAGGC
GAACGGCAACGGGCCACCCTTCGTCACTTTCAGCTTCGCCGTCTGGGTGCCTTCGTACGGCCGACCTTCC
CCCTCTCCTTCAATCTCAAACTCATGGCCATTCACGCTCCCTTCCATATGGACTTTAAAACGCATGAACT
CTTTAATGATCGCCATGTTGTCCTCTTCGCCCTTCGACACCATAGCTGACCTCCTTATTAAAGTTAAACA
AAACGCCGGTGCTGCAGCTTTAAATAATCGGTGTCACTATTAGTTTTGCTGGCCGCATCTTCTCAAATAT
GCTTCCCAGCCTGCTTTTCTGTAACGTTCACCCTCTACCTTAGCATCCCTTCCCTTTGCAAATAGTCCTC
TTCCAACAATAATAATGTCAGATCCTGTAGAGACCACATCATCCACGGTTCTATACTGTTGACCCAATGC
GTCTCCCTTGTCATCTAAACCCACACCGGGTGTCATAATCAACCAATCGTAACCTTCATCTCTTCCACCC
ATGTCTCTTTGAGCAATAAAGCCGATAACAAAATCTTTGTCGCTCTTCGCAATGTCAACAGTACCCTTAG
TATATTCTCCAGTAGATAGGGAGCCCTTGCATGACAATTCTGCTAACATCAAAAGGCCTCTAGGTTCCTT
TGTTACTTCTTCTGCCGCCTGCTTCAAACCGCTAACAATACCTGGGCCCACCACACCGTGTGCATTCGTA
ATGTCTGCCCATTCTGCTATTCTGTATACACCCGCAGAGTACTGCAATTTGACTGTATTACCAATGTCAG
CAAATTTTCTGTCTTCGAAGAGTAAAAAATTGTACTTGGCGGATAATGCCTTTAGCGGCTTAACTGTGCC
CTCCATGGAAAAATCAGTCAAGATATCCACATGTGTTTTTAGTAAACAAATTTTGGGACCTAATGCTTCA
ACTAACTCCAGTAATTCCTTGGTGGTACGAACATCCAATGAAGCACACAAGTTTGTTTGCTTTTCGTGCA
TGATATTAAATAGCTTGGCAGCAACAGGACTAGGATGAGTAGCAGCACGTTCCTTATATGTAGCTTTCGA
CATAGCTGTTTCCTGTGTGGCTACCAGTAGCGTATTACTTGAGGAACATAAGCCGAAAGGCCATAGGATG
TAAAACCGGTGACCGATATGCCTAACGCCCACGCGCGTGGGCGTTGGCGCGCCAGGCATCAAATAAAACG
AAAGGCTCAGTCGAAAGACTGGGCCTTTCGTTTTATCTGTTGTTTGTCGGTGAACGCTCTCCTGAGTAGG
ACAAATCCGCCGGGAGCGGATTTGAACGTTGCGAAGCAACGGCCCGGAGGGTGGCGGGCAGGACGCCCGC
CATAAACTGCCAGGCATCAAATTAAGCAGAAGGCCATCCTGACGGATGGCCTTTTTGCGTTTCTACAAAC
TCTTTTGTTTATTTTTCTAAATACATTCAAATATGTATCCGCTCATGACATTAACCTGTAAAAATAGGCG
TATCACGAGGCCCTTTCGTCTTCAAACGCGTGTACAAAACCGGCGGCCGCAAACGCCCACGCGCGTGGGC
GTTAGGCATATCGGTCGAATTCTTTACACTTTATGCTTCCGGCTCGTATGTTGTGTCGACCGAGCGGATA
ACAATTTCACACAGGAAACAGCTATGACAGAGCAGAAAGCCCTAGTAAAGCGTATTACAAATGAAACCAA
GATTCAGATTGCGATCTCTTTAAAGGGTGGTCCCCTAGCGATAGAGCACTCGATCTTCCCAGAAAAAGAG
GCAGAAGCAGTAGCAGAACAGGCCACACAATCGCAAGTGATTAACGTCCACACAGGTATAGGGTTTCTGG
ACCATATGATACATGCTCTGGCCAAGCATTCCGGCTGGTCGCTAATCGTTGAGTGCATTGGTGACTTACA
CATAGACGACCATCACACCACTGAAGACTGCGGGATTGCTCTCGGTCAAGCTTTTAAAGAGGCCCTAGGG
GCCGTGCGTGGAGTAAAAAGGTTTGGATCAGGATTTGCGCCTTTGGATGAGGCACTTTCCAGAGCGGTGG
TAGATCTTTCGAACAGGCCGTACGCAGTTGTCGAACTTGGTTTGCAAAGGGAGAAAGTAGGAGATCTCTC
TTGCGAGATGATCCCGCATTTTCTTGAAAGCTTTGCAGAGGCTAGCAGAATTACCCTCCACGTTGATTGT
CTGCGAGGCAAGAATGATCATCACCGTAGTGAGAGTGCGTTCAAGGCTCTTGCGGTTGCCATAAGAGAAG
CCACCTCGCCCAATGGTACCAACGATGTTCCCTCCACCAAAGGTGTTCTTATGTAGTGACACCGATTATT
TAAAGCTGCAGGGATCCTTTTGTTTAACTTTAATAAGGAGGTCAGCTATGTCTAAAGGTGAAGAATTATT
CACTGGTGTTGTCCCAATTTTGGTTGAATTAGATGGTGATGTTAATGGTCACAAATTTTCTGTCTCCGGT
GAAGGTGAAGGTGATGCTACTTACGGTAAATTGACCTTAAAATTTATTTGTACTACTGGTAAATTGCCAG
TTCCATGGCCAACCTTAGTCACTACTTTAACTTATGGTGTTCAATGTTTTTCAAGATACCCAGATCATAT
GAAACAACATGACTTTTTCAAGTCTGCCATGCCAGAAGGTTATGTTCAAGAAAGAACTATTTTTTTCAAA
GATGACGGTAACTACAAGACCAGAGCTGAAGTCAAGTTTGAAGGTGATACCTTAGTTAATAGAATCGAAT
TAAAAGGTATTGATTTTAAAGAAGATGGTAACATTTTAGGTCACAAATTGGAATACAACTATAACTCTCA
CAATGTTTACATCATGGCTGACAAACAAAAGAATGGTATCAAAGTTAACTTCAAAATTAGACACAACATT
GAAGATGGTTCTGTTCAATTAGCTGACCATTATCAACAAAATACTCCAATTGGTGATGGTCCAGTCTTGT
TACCAGACAACCATTACTTATCCACTCAATCTGCCTTATCCAAAGATCCAAACGAAAAGAGAGACCACAT
GGTCTTGTTAGAATTTGTTACTGCTGCTGGTATTACCCATGGTATGGATGAATTGTACAAATAATAGTGA
CCAGGCATCAAATAAAACGAAAGGCTCAGTCGAAAGACTGGGCCTTTCGTTTTATCTGTTGTTTGTCGGT
GAACGCTCTCTACTAGAGTCACACTGGCTCACCTTCGGGTGGGCCTTTCTGCGTTTATACTCGAGCTATT
AGCTGCTCACTTCGCGCACAATAATCAGTTCCACGGTGTTCTGAAAGGTTTTCAGCAGGCTCACCGCCTG
GCCATGTTCAATGTTAATAAAGCTATAGCCGTTCGCCTGAATAATTTTATCGCCCGGCTGCAGCAGTTTG
CTCGCCGGGCCTTCCGGCTGCACGCGGGTCACAAAAATGCCATCATCATCCGGGCGAAACGGGTTGCCAC
GACCGCCCACGCCGCCGCTAATGCTAAAGCCCAGTTCCGGATCTTTTTCCACGCGCACGCGAATTTCCTG
TTTCGCCAGTTCATGGCCCATATGGCTGCCCGATCGTCTAGAATGCGGAGGTGTCTTGGAGCCTGTCCGG
AACTTGTCGTCGTCATCCTTGTAGTCCGCCGCCGCACGACCTTCAGCAATAGCGGTAACGGC
[240 nt withheld, positions 7483-7722]
CATGGGTATATCTCCTTCTTGGAGCCGAGACTTACAATTGTGTTTTTTCAAAATTCTTGCAGGTTTCGAT
GGCTTCTTGTAATAAGCTGCGTTGCTCCTCTGGAGAAAAGATTTGGTTAATTTGGTTGAGGACGTTTGGT
ACGGTATTTTGTGATGATTGCTGTTGCAAAGGGTTGTTGTCCGCACTTGAATTGGGAGGTTGCATTTGCT
GCTGTTGAGGCATAGCTGTTTCCTGTGTGAAATTGTTATCCGCTCACAAGTCGACACATTATACGAGCCG
GAAGCATAAAGTGTAAAGCCCGCCCGGGAGCGCTATTTCT
